Addgene plasmid #48409: pFUSB4_AGGC
Depositing lab: Stephen Ekker. Depositing organization: Mayo Foundation for Medical Education and Research. Publication: High Efficiency In Vivo Genome Engineering with a Simplified 15-RVD GoldyTALEN Design. Ma AC, Lee HB, Clark KJ, Ekker SC. PLoS One. 2013 May 29;8(5):e65259. doi: 10.1371/journal.pone.0065259. Print 2013. PubMed 23734242.
Backbone
  Vector backbone: pFUS_B4
  Vector type: Mammalian Expression, TALEN
Growth in bacteria
  Bacterial resistance: Spectinomycin, 50 μg/mL
  Growth temperature: 37°C
  Growth strain: Top10
  Copy number: Unknown
Gene/Insert
  Gene/Insert name: RVD sequence: NI NN NN HD
  Species: Synthetic
  Cloning method: Unknown
  Sequencing primers: 5′ ttgatgcctggcagttccct; 3′ cgaaccgaacaggcttatgt
Terms and licenses: Academic/Nonprofit Terms; Industry Terms: Not Available to Industry
Depositor comments: Plasmid was created using Golden Gate cloning.
How to cite: pFUSB4_AGGC was a gift from Stephen Ekker (Addgene plasmid # 48409 ; http://n2t.net/addgene:48409 ; RRID:Addgene_48409)
