[The description below was written by a language model from this plasmid's Addgene catalogue record and pLannotate feature annotations shown in this document.]
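Description:
pFUSB4_AGGC is a small (about 2.9 kb) bacterial intermediate plasmid for modular TALEN assembly, built on the pFUS_B4 array vector of the Golden Gate TALE cloning system. It carries a preassembled synthetic array of four TALE repeat modules with the repeat-variable diresidues NI, NN, NN and HD. Under the standard TALE recognition code these correspond to the bases A, G, G and C, which gives the plasmid its name. The depositor notes that it was made by Golden Gate cloning. Although it is catalogued as "Mammalian Expression, TALEN", the annotated features include no eukaryotic promoter or polyadenylation signal. It therefore looks like a cloning component rather than an expression construct in its own right.

The plasmid replicates in E. coli from a high-copy ColE1/pUC-type origin. Selection is with spectinomycin through the aadA aminoglycoside adenylyltransferase gene, which lies downstream of a class 1 integron Pc promoter fragment and a remnant of a gentamicin resistance gene. Only short lacZα and lacI fragments remain, consistent with the repeat array having replaced a lacZα screening cassette, and rrnB T1 and T2 terminators are also present. The automated feature table does not annotate the TALE repeats themselves. They presumably occupy the unannotated stretch between the lacZα fragment and the resistance cassette, though the record does not confirm this.

The associated publication describes a simplified 15-RVD GoldyTALEN design for in vivo genome engineering. This suggests that pFUSB4_AGGC is one member of a library of premade four-repeat blocks, to be combined with other arrays and a last half-repeat in a final TALEN backbone so that custom nucleases can be built faster.
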