Features (pLannotate 1.2.2; 8 found; start..end, strand, type, name):
      3..39      -  CDS            lacZα (fragment): LacZα fragment of β-galactosidase; lacZ fragment
    596..619     +  promoter       Pc promoter (fragment): intI1 (promoter lies within the coding sequence); class 1 integron promoter
    795..851     +  CDS            GmR (fragment): gentamycin acetyltransferase; aacC1; confers resistance to gentamycin
    858..1649    +  CDS            SmR: aminoglycoside adenylyltransferase (Murphy, 1985); aadA; confers resistance to spectinomycin and streptomycin
   1742..2330    +  rep_origin     ori: high-copy-number ColE1/pMB1/pBR322/pUC origin of replication
   2513..2605    +  CDS            lacI (fragment): lac repressor; lacI; The lac repressor binds to the lac operator to inhibit transcription in E. coli. This inhibition can be relieved by adding lactose or isopropyl-β-D-thiogalactopyranoside (IPTG).
   2660..2687    -  terminator     rrnB T2 terminator: transcription terminator T2 from the E. coli rrnB gene
   2819..2862    +  terminator     rrnB T1 terminator: Escherichia coli rrnB; transcription terminator T1 from the E. coli rrnB gene
>Addgene plasmid #48409 | pFUSB4_AGGC | depositor full sequence | sequence record 70109 | Full Sequence
ATGTTTTCCCAGTCACGACGTTGTAAAACGACGGCCAGTCTTAAGCGTCTCATGGCCTGACCCCGGACCA
AGTGGTGGCCTATCGCCAGCAACATTGGCGGCAAGCAAGCGCTCGAAACGGTGCAGCGGCTGTTGCCGGT
GCTGTGCCAGGACCATGGCCTGACCCCGGACCAAGTGGTGGCTATCGCCAGCAACAATGGCGGCAAGCAA
GCGCTCGAAACGGTGCAGCGGCTGTTGCCGGTGCTGTGCCAGGACCATGGCCTGACCCCGGACCAAGTGG
TGGCTATCGCCAGCAACAATGGCGGCAAGCAAGCGCTCGAAACGGTGCAGCGGCTGTTGCCGGTGCTGTG
CCAGGACCATGGCCTGACTCCGGACCAAGTGGTGGCTATCGCCAGCCACGATGGCGGCAAGCAAGCGCTC
GAAACGGTGCAGCGGCTGTTGCCGGTGCTGTGCCAGGACCATGGCCTGACCCCGGACCAAGTGGTGGCTA
TCGAGACGTCTAGACCAGCCAGGACAGAAATGCCTCGACTTCGCTGCTACCCAAGGTTGCCGGGTGACGC
ACACCGTGGAAACGGATGAAGGCACGAACCCAGTGGACATAAGCCTGTTCGGTTCGTAAGCTGTAATGCA
AGTAGCGTATGCGCTCACGCAACTGGTCCAGAACCTTGACCGAACGCAGCGGTGGTAACGGCGCAGTGGC
GGTTTTCATGGCTTGTTATGACTGTTTTTTTGGGGTACAGTCTATGCCTCGGGCATCCAAGCAGCAAGCG
CGTTACGCCGTGGGTCGATGTTTGATGTTATGGAGCAGCAACGATGTTACGCAGCAGGGCAGTCGCCCTA
AAACAAAGTTAAACATTATGAGGGAAGCGGTGATCGCCGAAGTATCGACTCAACTATCAGAGGTAGTTGG
CGTCATCGAGCGCCATCTCGAACCGACGTTGCTGGCCGTACATTTGTACGGCTCCGCAGTGGATGGCGGC
CTGAAGCCACACAGTGATATTGATTTGCTGGTTACGGTGACCGTAAGGCTTGATGAAACAACGCGGCGAG
CTTTGATCAACGACCTTTTGGAAACTTCGGCTTCCCCTGGAGAGAGCGAGATTCTCCGCGCTGTAGAAGT
CACCATTGTTGTGCACGACGACATCATTCCGTGGCGTTATCCAGCTAAGCGCGAACTGCAATTTGGAGAA
TGGCAGCGCAATGACATTCTTGCAGGTATCTTCGAGCCAGCCACGATCGACATTGATCTGGCTATCTTGC
TGACAAAAGCAAGAGAACATAGCGTTGCCTTGGTAGGTCCAGCGGCGGAGGAACTCTTTGATCCGGTTCC
TGAACAGGATCTATTTGAGGCGCTAAATGAAACCTTAACGCTATGGAACTCGCCGCCCGACTGGGCTGGC
GATGAGCGAAATGTAGTGCTTACGTTGTCCCGCATTTGGTACAGCGCAGTAACCGGCAAAATCGCGCCGA
AGGATGTCGCTGCCGACTGGGCAATGGAGCGCCTGCCGGCCCAGTATCAGCCCGTCATACTTGAAGCTAG
ACAGGCTTATCTTGGACAAGAAGAAGATCGCTTGGCCTCGCGCGCAGATCAGTTGGAAGAATTTGTCCAC
TACGTGAAAGGCGAGATCACCAAGGTAGTCGGCAAATAACCCTCGAGCCACCCATGACCAAAATCCCTTA
ACGTGAGTTACGCGTCGTTCCACTGAGCGTCAGACCCCGTAGAAAAGATCAAAGGATCTTCTTGAGATCC
TTTTTTTCTGCGCGTAATCTGCTGCTTGCAAACAAAAAAACCACCGCTACCAGCGGTGGTTTGTTTGCCG
GATCAAGAGCTACCAACTCTTTTTCCGAAGGTAACTGGCTTCAGCAGAGCGCAGATACCAAATACTGTCC
TTCTAGTGTAGCCGTAGTTAGGCCACCACTTCAAGAACTCTGTAGCACCGCCTACATACCTCGCTCTGCT
AATCCTGTTACCAGTGGCTGCTGCCAGTGGCGATAAGTCGTGTCTTACCGGGTTGGACTCAAGACGATAG
TTACCGGATAAGGCGCAGCGGTCGGGCTGAACGGGGGGTTCGTGCACACAGCCCAGCTTGGAGCGAACGA
CCTACACCGAACTGAGATACCTACAGCGTGAGCATTGAGAAAGCGCCACGCTTCCCGAAGGGAGAAAGGC
GGACAGGTATCCGGTAAGCGGCAGGGTCGGAACAGGAGAGCGCACGAGGGAGCTTCCAGGGGGAAACGCC
TGGTATCTTTATAGTCCTGTCGGGTTTCGCCACCTCTGACTTGAGCGTCGATTTTTGTGATGCTCGTCAG
GGGGGCGGAGCCTATGGAAAAACGCCAGCAACGCGGCCTTTTTACGGTTCCTGGCCTTTTGCTGGCCTTT
TGCTCACATGTTCTTTCCTGCGTTATCCCCTGATTCTGTGGATAACCGTATTACCGCCTTTGAGTGAGCT
GATACCGCTCGCCGCAGCCGAACGACCGAGCGCAGCGAGTCAGTGAGCGAGGAAGCGGAAGAGCGCCCAA
TACGCAAACCGCCTCTCCCCGCGCGTTGGCCGATTCATTAATGCAGCTGGCACGACAGGTTTCCCGACTG
GAAAGCGGGCAGTGAGCGCAACGCAATTAATACGCGTACCGCTAGCCAGGAAGAGTTTGTAGAAACGCAA
AAAGGCCATCCGTCAGGATGGCCTTCTGCTTAGTTTGATGCCTGGCAGTTTATGGCGGGCGTCCTGCCCG
CCACCCTCCGGGCCGTTGCTTCACAACGTTCAAATCCGCTCCCGGCGGATTTGTCCTACTCAGGAGAGCG
TTCACCGACAAACAACAGATAAAACGAAAGGCCCAGTCTTCCGACTGAGCCTTTCGTTTTATTTGATGCC
TGGCAGTTCCCTACTCTCGCGTTAACGCTAGCATGG
