>Addgene plasmid #48409 | pFUSB4_AGGC | addgene partial sequence | sequence record 70674 | pCR8_F1 5'-ttgatgcctggcagttccct-3'
TTGTAAAACGACGGCCAGTCTTAAGCGTCTCATGGCCTGACCCCGGACCAAGTGGTGGCTATCGCCAGCA
ACATTGGCGGCAAGCAAGCGCTCGAAACGGTGCAGCGGCTGTTGCCGGTGCTGTGCCAGGACCATGGCCT
GACCCCGGACCAAGTGGTGGCTATCGCCAGCAACAATGGCGGCAAGCAAGCGCTCGAAACGGTGCAGCGG
CTGTTGCCGGTGCTGTGCCAGGACCATGGCCTGACCCCGGACCAAGTGGTGGCTATCGCCAGCAACAATG
GCGGCAAGCAAGCGCTCGAAACGGTGCAGCGGCTGTTGCCGGTGCTGTGCCAGGACCATGGCCTGACTCC
GGACCAAGTGGTGGCTATCGCCAGCCACGATGGCGGCAAGCAAGCGCTCGAAACGGTGCAGCGGCTGTTG
CCGGTGCTGTGCCAGGACCATGGCCTGACCCCGGACCAAGTGGTGGCTATCGAGACGTCTAGACCAGCCA
GGACAGAAATGCCTCGACTTCGCTGCTACCCAAGGTTGCCGGGTGACGCACACCGTGGAAACGGATGAAG
GCACGAACCCAGTGGACATAAGCCTGTTCGGTTCGTAAGCTGTAATGCAAGTAGCGTATGCGCTCACGCA
ACTGGTCCAGAACCTTGACCGAACGCAGCGGTGGTAACGGCGCAGTGGCGGTTTTCATGGCTTGTTATGA
CTGTTTTTTTGGGGTACAGTCTATGCCTCGGGCATCCAAGCAGCAAGCGCGTTACGCCGTGGGTCGATGT
TTGATGTTATGGAGCAGCAACGATGTTACGCAGCAGGGCAGTCGCCCTAAAACAAAGTTAAACATTATGA
GGGAAGCGGTGATCGCCGAAGTATCGACTCAACTATCAGA
